Addgene plasmid #153601: pGBW-m4133803
Purpose: Mammalian expression plasmid for SARS-CoV-2 ORF7b
Depositing lab: Ginkgo Bioworks & Benjie Chen. Depositing organization: Ginkgo Bioworks.
Backbone
  Vector backbone: pTwist_CMV_6
  Backbone size w/o insert (bp): 4180
  Vector type: Mammalian Expression
Growth in bacteria
  Bacterial resistance: Ampicillin, 100 μg/mL
  Growth temperature: 37°C
  Growth strain: DH5alpha
  Copy number: High Copy
Gene/Insert
  Gene/Insert name: SARS-CoV-2 ORF7b
  Species: Severe acute respiratory syndrome coronavirus 2
  Insert size (bp): 125
  Mutation: wt
  Entrez Gene: ORF7b (a.k.a. GU280_gp08)
  Promoter: CMV
  Tag / fusion protein: Cleavable TEV;V5 (C terminal on backbone)
  Cloning method: Unknown
Resource information
  A portion of this plasmid was derived from a plasmid made by: GinkgoBioworks
Depositor comments: NCBI reference sequence: 43740574
How to cite: pGBW-m4133803 was a gift from Ginkgo Bioworks & Benjie Chen (Addgene plasmid # 153601 ; http://n2t.net/addgene:153601 ; RRID:Addgene_153601)
