[The description below was written by a language model from this plasmid's Addgene catalogue record and pLannotate feature annotations shown in this document.]
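Description:
pGBW-m4133803 is a mammalian expression plasmid built on the pTwist_CMV_6 backbone to produce the SARS-CoV-2 accessory protein ORF7b in transfected cells. It is propagated in E. coli as a high-copy plasmid through a ColE1/pUC-type origin of replication and is selected with ampicillin via a full-length β-lactamase (AmpR) gene. A short additional β-lactamase fragment is also annotated and appears to be a non-functional remnant. The sequenced record is about 4.4 kb.

The payload is the wild-type ORF7b coding sequence, annotated as NS7B_SARS2 and only about 125–130 bp long. It sits downstream of the human cytomegalovirus immediate-early enhancer and promoter, which drive strong constitutive transcription in most mammalian cell lines. The annotation tool labels the promoter portion as fragments and a truncated CMV variant, whereas the catalogue simply lists CMV. According to the catalogue entry, the backbone supplies a C-terminal V5 epitope tag preceded by a TEV protease cleavage site, which would allow antibody detection or pull-down and optional tag removal. These elements are not individually called in the feature table, though there is unannotated space between the ORF and the downstream SV40 polyadenylation signal that ends the transcript.

The expression unit and the bacterial marker are flanked by T7 and rrnG transcription terminators, a synthetic poly(A) signal, and short 5' and 3' β-globin insulator elements. These features are designed to limit read-through and isolate the cassette from neighbouring sequences. No mammalian selection marker is annotated, so the plasmid appears suited to transient expression. Beyond expression of ORF7b, the record does not specify an application, though the tagged design would fit localisation or protein interaction studies.
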