Features (pLannotate 1.2.2; 17 found; start..end, strand, type, name):
      1..304     +  enhancer       CMV enhancer: human cytomegalovirus immediate early enhancer
    377..394     -  promoter       CMV promoter (fragment): human cytomegalovirus (CMV) immediate early promoter
    457..508     +  promoter       CMVd2 promoter: truncated human cytomegalovirus (CMV) immediate early promoter that yields moderately reduced expression relative to the full-length promoter
    583..711     +  CDS            NS7B_SARS2: Experimental evidence at protein level: Swiss-Prot protein existence level 1. From Severe acute respiratory syndrome coronavirus 2 (2019-nCoV) (SARS-CoV-2).
    827..948     -  polyA_signal   SV40 poly(A) signal: SV40 polyadenylation signal
    971..1040    -  CDS            large T antigen (fragment): large T antigen from SV40 (simian virus 40)
   1063..1109    +  terminator     T7 terminator: transcription terminator for bacteriophage T7 RNA polymerase
   1139..1275    +  terminator     rrnG terminator: transcription terminator from the E. coli ribosomal RNA rrnG operon (Albrechtsen et al., 1991)
   1320..1391    +  misc_feature   3' β-globin insulator: insulator downstream of the human β-globin locus (Farrell et al., 2002)
   1617..2205    -  rep_origin     ori: high-copy-number ColE1/pMB1/pBR322/pUC origin of replication
   2377..2441    -  CDS            bla(M) (fragment): β-lactamase lacking the signal sequence; bla(M); allows cytosolic expression of β-lactamase
   2951..3811    +  CDS            AmpR: β-lactamase; bla; confers resistance to ampicillin, carbenicillin, and related antibiotics
   3824..3960    +  terminator     rrnG terminator: transcription terminator from the E. coli ribosomal RNA rrnG operon (Albrechtsen et al., 1991)
   4112..4183    +  misc_feature   5' β-globin insulator: insulator upstream of the human β-globin locus (Farrell et al., 2002)
   4188..4234    -  terminator     T7 terminator: transcription terminator for bacteriophage T7 RNA polymerase
   4252..4300    -  polyA_signal   poly(A) signal: synthetic polyadenylation signal
   4331..4380    +  enhancer       CMV enhancer (fragment): human cytomegalovirus immediate early enhancer
>Addgene plasmid #153601 | pGBW-m4133803 | addgene full sequence | sequence record 313663 | Addgene NGS Result
CGTTACATAACTTACGGTAAATGGCCCGCCTGGCTGACCGCCCAACGACCCCCGCCCATTGACGTCAATA
ATGACGTATGTTCCCATAGTAACGCCAATAGGGACTTTCCATTGACGTCAATGGGTGGAGTATTTACGGT
AAACTGCCCACTTGGCAGTACATCAAGTGTATCATATGCCAAGTACGCCCCCTATTGACGTCAATGACGG
TAAATGGCCCGCCTGGCATTATGCCCAGTACATGACCTTATGGGACTTTCCTACTTGGCAGTACATCTAC
GTATTAGTCATCGCTATTACCATGCTGATGCGGTTTTGGCAGTACATCAATGGGCGTGGATAGCGGTTTG
ACTCACGGGGATTTCCAAGTCTCCACCCCATTGACGTCAATGGGAGTTTGTTTTGGCACCAAAATCAACG
GGACTTTCCAAAATGTCGTAACAACTCCGCCCCATTGACGCAAATGGGCGGTAGGCGTGTACGGTGGGAG
GTCTATATAAGCAGAGCTGGTTTAGTGAACCGTCAGATCAGATCTTTGTCGATCCTACCATCCACTCGAC
ACACCCGCCAGCGGCCGCCACCATGATAGAACTATCGCTCATCGACTTTTATCTGTGCTTCTTGGCTTTC
CTGCTTTTTCTGGTGCTCATTATGCTAATCATTTTTTGGTTCAGTCTGGAGTTACAAGATCATAATGAGA
CATGTCACGCCGAAAACCTTTACTTTCAGTCGGGGAAACCTATACCCAATCCACTTCTCGGCTTAGATTC
TACCTAAGCTAGCTTGACTGACTGAGATACAGCGTACCTTCAGCTCACAGACATGATAAGATACATTGAT
GAGTTTGGACAAACCACAACTAGAATGCAGTGAAAAAAATGCTTTATTTGTGAAATTTGTGATGCTATTG
CTTTATTTGTAACCATTATAAGCTGCAATAAACAAGTTAACAACAACAATTGCATTCATTTTATGTTTCA
GGTTCAGGGGGAGGTGTGGGAGGTTTTTTAAAGCAAGTAAAACCTCTACAAATGTGGTATTGGCCCATCT
CTATCGGTATCGTAGCATAACCCCTTGGGGCCTCTAAACGGGTCTTGAGGGGTTTTTTGTGCCCCTCGGG
CCGGATTGCTATCTACCGGCATTGGCGCAGAAAAAAATGCCTGATGCGACGCTGCGCGTCTTATACTCCC
ACATATGCCAGATTCAGCAACGGATACGGCTTCCCCAACTTGCCCACTTCCATACGTGTCCTCCTTACCA
GAAATTTATCCTTAAGGTCGTCAGCTATCCTGCAGGCGATCTCTCGATTTCGATCAAGACATTCCTTTAA
TGGTCTTTTCTGGACACCACTAGGGGTCAGAAGTAGTTCATCAAACTTTCTTCCCTCCCTAATCTCATTG
GTTACCTTGGGCTATCGAAACTTAATTAACCAGTCAAGTCAGCTACTTGGCGAGATCGACTTGTCTGGGT
TTCGACTACGCTCAGAATTGCGTCAGTCAAGTTCGATCTGGTCCTTGCTATTGCACCCGTTCTCCGATTA
CGAGTTTCATTTAAATCATGTGAGCAAAAGGCCAGCAAAAGGCCAGGAACCGTAAAAAGGCCGCGTTGCT
GGCGTTTTTCCATAGGCTCCGCCCCCCTGACGAGCATCACAAAAATCGACGCTCAAGTCAGAGGTGGCGA
AACCCGACAGGACTATAAAGATACCAGGCGTTTCCCCCTGGAAGCTCCCTCGTGCGCTCTCCTGTTCCGA
CCCTGCCGCTTACCGGATACCTGTCCGCCTTTCTCCCTTCGGGAAGCGTGGCGCTTTCTCATAGCTCACG
CTGTAGGTATCTCAGTTCGGTGTAGGTCGTTCGCTCCAAGCTGGGCTGTGTGCACGAACCCCCCGTTCAG
CCCGACCGCTGCGCCTTATCCGGTAACTATCGTCTTGAGTCCAACCCGGTAAGACACGACTTATCGCCAC
TGGCAGCAGCCACTGGTAACAGGATTAGCAGAGCGAGGTATGTAGGCGGTGCTACAGAGTTCTTGAAGTG
GTGGCCTAACTACGGCTACACTAGAAGAACAGTATTTGGTATCTGCGCTCTGCTGAAGCCAGTTACCTTC
GGAAAAAGAGTTGGTAGCTCTTGATCCGGCAAACAAACCACCGCTGGTAGCGGTGGTTTTTTTGTTTGCA
AGCAGCAGATTACGCGCAGAAAAAAAGGATCTCAAGAAGATCCTTTGATCTTTTCTACGGGGTCTGACGC
TCAGTGGAACGAAAACTCACGTTAAGGGATTTTGGTCATGAGATTATCAAAAAGGATCTTCACCTAGATC
CTTTTAAATTAAAAATGAAGTTTTAAATCAATCTAAAGTATATATGAGTAAACTTGGTCTGACAGTTACC
AATGCTTAATCAGTGAGGCACCTATCTCAGCGATCTGTCTATTTCGTTCATCCATAGTTGCATTTAAATT
TCCGAACTCTCCAAGGCCCTCGTCGGAAAATCTTCAAACCTTTCGTCCGATCCATCTTGCAGGCTACCTC
TCGAACGAACTATCGCAAGTCTCTTGGCCGGCCTTGCGCCTTGGCTATTGCTTGGCAGCGCCTATCGCCA
GGTATTACTCCAATCCCGAATATCCGAGATCGGGATCACCCGAGAGAAGTTCAACCTACATCCTCAATCC
CGATCTATCCGAGATCCGAGGAATATCGAAATCGGGGCGCGCCTGGTGTACCGAGAACGATCCTCTCAGT
GCGAGTCTCGACGATCCATATCGTTGCTTGGCAGTCAGCCAGTCGGAATCCAGCTTGGGACCCAGGAAGT
CCAATCGTCAGATATTGTACTCAAGCCTGGTCACGGCAGCGTACCGATCTGTTTAAACCTAGATATTGAT
AGTCTGATCGGTCAACGTATAATCGAGTCCTAGCTTTTGCAAACATCTATCAAGAGACAGGATCAGCAGG
AGGCTTTCGCATGAGTATTCAACATTTCCGTGTCGCCCTTATTCCCTTTTTTGCGGCATTTTGCCTTCCT
GTTTTTGCTCACCCAGAAACGCTGGTGAAAGTAAAAGATGCTGAAGATCAGTTGGGTGCGCGAGTGGGTT
ACATCGAACTGGATCTCAACAGCGGTAAGATCCTTGAGAGTTTTCGCCCCGAAGAACGCTTTCCAATGAT
GAGCACTTTTAAAGTTCTGCTATGTGGCGCGGTATTATCCCGTATTGACGCCGGGCAAGAGCAACTCGGT
CGCCGCATACACTATTCTCAGAATGACTTGGTTGAGTATTCACCAGTCACAGAAAAGCATCTTACGGATG
GCATGACAGTAAGAGAATTATGCAGTGCTGCCATAACCATGAGTGATAACACTGCGGCCAACTTACTTCT
GACAACGATTGGAGGACCGAAGGAGCTAACCGCTTTTTTGCACAACATGGGGGATCATGTAACTCGCCTT
GATCGTTGGGAACCGGAGCTGAATGAAGCCATACCAAACGACGAGCGTGACACCACGATGCCTGTAGCAA
TGGCAACAACCTTGCGTAAACTATTAACTGGCGAACTACTTACTCTAGCTTCCCGGCAACAGTTGATAGA
CTGGATGGAGGCGGATAAAGTTGCAGGACCACTTCTGCGCTCGGCCCTTCCGGCTGGCTGGTTTATTGCT
GATAAATCTGGAGCCGGTGAGCGTGGGTCTCGCGGTATCATTGCAGCACTGGGGCCAGATGGTAAGCCCT
CCCGTATCGTAGTTATCTACACGACGGGGAGTCAGGCAACTATGGATGAACGAAATAGACAGATCGCTGA
GATAGGTGCCTCACTGATTAAGCATTGGTAACCGATTCTAGGTGCATTGGCGCAGAAAAAAATGCCTGAT
GCGACGCTGCGCGTCTTATACTCCCACATATGCCAGATTCAGCAACGGATACGGCTTCCCCAACTTGCCC
ACTTCCATACGTGTCCTCCTTACCAGAAATTTATCCTTAAGATCCCGAATCGTTTAAACTCGACTCTGGC
TCTATCGAATCTCCGTCGTTTCGAGCTTACGCGAACAGCCGTGGCGCTCATTTGCTCGTCGGGCATCGAA
TCTCGTCAGCTATCGTCAGCTTACCTTTTTGGCAGCGATCGCGGCTCCCGACATCTTGGACCATTAGCTC
CACAGGTATCTTCTTCCCTCTAGTGGTCATAACAGCAGCTTCAGCTACCTCTCAATTCAAAAAACCCCTC
AAGACCCGTTTAGAGGCCCCAAGGGGTTATGCTATCAATCGTTGCGTTACACACACAAAAAACCAACACA
CATCCATCTTCGATGGATAGCGATTTTATTATCTAACTGCTGATCGAGTGTAGCCAGATCTAGTAATCAA
TTACGGGGTCATTAGTTCATAGCCCATATATGGAGTTCCG
